>Addgene plasmid #21468 | pHyTc Notch4 | addgene partial sequence | sequence record 27189 | 21468 with LNCX
TTTTGACCTCCATAGAAGACACCGGGACCGATCCAGCCTCCGCGGCCCCAAGCTGCGGCCGCAGCTTATC
GATAGGAATTCCTGCAGCCCCCACAAGGGCTCTGAGGGTCCCTGCCTGAAGAGGGAGAGGAGATCCGGGC
CAGGGGCAGGTGCTCTGGAATGCAGCCCCAGTTGCTGCTGCTGCTGCTCTTGCCACTCAATTTCCCTGTC
ATCCTGACCAGAGAGCTTCTGTGTGGAGGATCCCCAGAGCCCTGTGCCAACGGAGGCACCTGCCTGAGGC
TATCTCGGGGACAAGGGATCTGCCAGTGTGCCCCTGGATTTCTGGGTGAGACTTGCCAGTTTCCTGACCC
CTGCAGGGATACCCAACTCTGCAAGAATGGTGGCAGCTGCCAAGCCCTGCTCCCCACACCCCCAAGCTCC
CGTAGTCCTACTTCTCCACTGACCCCTCACTTCTCCTGCACCTGCCCCTCTGGCTTCACCGGTGATCGAT
GCCAAACCCATCTGGAAGAGCTCTGTCCACCTTCTTTCTGTTCCAACGGGGGTCACTGCTATGTTCAGGC
CTCAGGCCGCCCACAGTGCTCCTGCGAGCCTGGGTGGACAGGTGAGCAATGCCA
