[The description below was written by a language model from this plasmid's Addgene catalogue record.]
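Description:
pHyTc Notch4 is a retroviral expression plasmid built on the pHyTc backbone (about 7.6 kb without insert) that carries a mouse Notch4 insert of roughly 6.7 kb, placed in the vector by restriction enzyme cloning. Notch4, also known as Int-3, encodes a member of the Notch family of transmembrane receptors. The insert size is consistent with a full-length coding sequence, although the record does not say explicitly whether the insert is full-length, truncated or otherwise modified. No epitope tags, fusion partners or reporters are listed.

In bacteria the plasmid is maintained at high copy under ampicillin selection. It is propagated in a recombination-deficient strain, a common choice for retroviral vectors because their repeated long terminal repeat sequences are prone to rearrangement. For mammalian cells the vector provides a hygromycin resistance marker, so that stably transduced or transfected populations can be selected. The catalogue entry does not state which promoter drives Notch4 or the hygromycin gene, and no feature table is available to confirm the arrangement of the LTRs, the packaging signal or other viral elements. As a retroviral vector it would normally be introduced into a packaging cell line to produce virus, which then integrates the Notch4 cassette into dividing target cells.

The construct is suited to stable ectopic expression of mouse Notch4 in cultured mammalian cells, for example to study Notch4 signalling. The record does not specify a particular application.
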