Addgene plasmid #21468: pHyTc Notch4
Depositing lab: Jan Kitajewski. Depositing organization: Columbia University.
Backbone
  Vector backbone: pHyTc
  Backbone size w/o insert (bp): 7600
  Vector type: Retroviral
  Selectable markers: Hygromycin
Growth in bacteria
  Bacterial resistance: Ampicillin, 100 μg/mL
  Growth temperature: 37°C
  Growth strain: Stbl2
  Copy number: High Copy
Gene/Insert
  Gene/Insert name: Notch4
  Species: M. musculus (mouse)
  Insert size (bp): 6677
  Entrez Gene: Notch4 (a.k.a. Int-3, Int3, N4)
  Cloning method: Restriction Enzyme
  Sequencing primers: 5′ N/A
Terms and licenses: Academic/Nonprofit Terms; Industry Terms: Not Available to Industry
How to cite: pHyTc Notch4 was a gift from Jan Kitajewski (Addgene plasmid # 21468 ; http://n2t.net/addgene:21468 ; RRID:Addgene_21468)
